Addgene plasmid #32533: pcDNA3-Ha-Brca1 S1423A
Depositing lab: Michael Kastan. Depositing organization: St. Jude Children's Research Hospital. Publication: Phosphorylation of serine 1387 in Brca1 is specifically required for the Atm-mediated S-phase checkpoint after ionizing irradiation. Xu B, O'Donnell AH, Kim ST, Kastan MB. Cancer Res. 2002 Aug 15;62(16):4588-91. PubMed 12183412.
Backbone
  Vector backbone: pcDNA3
  Backbone manufacturer: Invitrogen
  Backbone size w/o insert (bp): 5400
  Vector type: Mammalian Expression
  Selectable markers: Neomycin (select with G418)
Growth in bacteria
  Bacterial resistance: Ampicillin, 100 μg/mL
  Growth temperature: 37°C
  Growth strain: DH5alpha
  Copy number: Unknown
Gene/Insert
  Gene/Insert name: BRCA1 (alt names: BRCC1; PNCA4; RNF53)
  Species: H. sapiens (human)
  Insert size (bp): 5592
  Mutation: S1423A
  GenBank ID: 672
  Entrez Gene: BRCA1 (a.k.a. BRCAI, BRCC1, BROVCA1, FANCS, IRIS, PNCA4, PPP1R53, PSCP, RNF53)
  Promoter: CMV/rabbit B-globin
  Tag / fusion protein: HA (N terminal on backbone)
  Cloning method: Restriction Enzyme; 5′ cloning site BAMH1 (not destroyed); 3′ cloning site XHO1 (not destroyed)
  Sequencing primers: 5′ T7
Resource information
  A portion of this plasmid was derived from a plasmid made by: Wild Type pcDNA3- HA- BRCA1 provided by David Livingston; mutant made in Kastan Lab (St. Jude Children's Research Hospital)
Terms and licenses: Academic/Nonprofit Terms; Industry Terms: Not Available to Industry
How to cite: pcDNA3-Ha-Brca1 S1423A was a gift from Michael Kastan (Addgene plasmid # 32533 ; http://n2t.net/addgene:32533 ; RRID:Addgene_32533)
