[The description below was written by a language model from this plasmid's Addgene catalogue record and pLannotate feature annotations shown in this document.]
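Description:
pcDNA3-Ha-Brca1 S1423A is a mammalian expression plasmid built on the pcDNA3 backbone that carries full-length human BRCA1 with a serine-to-alanine substitution at residue 1423. The sequenced plasmid is about 11.7 kb. It is propagated in E. coli through a high-copy ColE1/pUC-type origin with ampicillin selection (AmpR under its own bla promoter), and it also contains an f1 origin. For selection in mammalian cells, an SV40 early promoter drives a neomycin phosphotransferase gene ending in an SV40 poly(A) signal, which allows stable transfectants to be selected with G418.

The expression cassette uses the CMV immediate-early enhancer and promoter followed by a rabbit β-globin intron, matching the catalogue's "CMV/rabbit β-globin" promoter entry; an intron in the 5′ untranslated region generally improves processing and expression of the transcript. The roughly 5.6 kb BRCA1 open reading frame lies downstream, inserted between BamHI and XhoI sites, and is terminated by the bovine growth hormone poly(A) signal. T7 and SP6 promoters flank the insert and serve as sequencing or in vitro transcription sites. The catalogue lists an N-terminal HA epitope tag supplied by the backbone. The feature table does not annotate it separately, though there is unannotated space between the intron and the BRCA1 coding sequence.

The mutant was derived from a wild-type HA-BRCA1 plasmid. The associated publication concerns ATM-dependent BRCA1 phosphorylation and checkpoint control after ionizing radiation. The S1423A change removes a phosphorylatable serine, so the construct is suited to expressing a non-phosphorylatable BRCA1 variant, detectable through HA, to test the role of this site in DNA damage responses.
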