Features (pLannotate 1.2.2; 22 found; start..end, strand, type, name):
     28..80      -  misc_feature   bom (fragment): basis of mobility region from pBR322
    235..614     +  enhancer       CMV enhancer: human cytomegalovirus immediate early enhancer
    615..818     +  promoter       CMV promoter: human cytomegalovirus (CMV) immediate early promoter
    814..847     +  LTR            5' LTR (truncated) (fragment): truncated 5' long terminal repeat (LTR) from HIV-1
    863..881     +  promoter       T7 promoter: promoter for bacteriophage T7 RNA polymerase
    918..1490    +  intron         β-globin intron: intron from rabbit β-globin gene
   1581..7169    +  CDS            BRCA1: BRCA1_HUMAN - Also known as RNF53. Experimental evidence at protein level: Swiss-Prot protein existence level 1. E3 ubiquitin-protein ligase that specifically mediates the formation of 'Lys-6'-linked polyubiquitin chains and plays a central role in DNA repair by facilitating cellular responses to DNA damage (PubMed:12890688, PubMed:14976165, PubMed:16818604, PubMed:17525340, PubMed:12887909, PubMed:10500182, PubMed:19261748). It is unclear whether it also mediates the formation of other types of polyubiquitin chains (PubMed:12890688). The BRCA1-BARD1 heterodimer coordinates a diverse range of
   7208..7226    -  promoter       SP6 promoter: promoter for bacteriophage SP6 RNA polymerase
   7252..7476    +  polyA_signal   bGH poly(A) signal: bovine growth hormone polyadenylation signal
   7480..7501    +  promoter       SV40 promoter (fragment): SV40 enhancer and early promoter
   7522..7950    +  rep_origin     f1 ori (sequence partly withheld): f1 bacteriophage origin of replication; arrow indicates direction of (+) strand synthesis
   7964..8293    +  promoter       SV40 promoter: SV40 enhancer and early promoter
   8360..9151    +  CDS            neo: KKA2_KLEPN - Also known as kan, nptII. Experimental evidence at protein level: Swiss-Prot protein existence level 1. Resistance to kanamycin, neomycin, paromomycin, ribostamycin, butirosin and gentamicin B. From Klebsiella pneumoniae.
   9175..9333    +  CDS            ble (fragment): BLE_KLEPN - Experimental evidence at protein level: Swiss-Prot protein existence level 1. Binding protein with a strong affinity to the bleomycin family of antibiotics. Binds to CL990; an antimitotic-antibiotic compound. From Klebsiella pneumoniae.
   9328..9449    +  polyA_signal   SV40 poly(A) signal: SV40 polyadenylation signal
   9520..9542    -  protein_bind   lac operator (fragment): The lac repressor binds to the lac operator to inhibit transcription in E. coli. This inhibition can be relieved by adding lactose or isopropyl-β-D-thiogalactopyranoside (IPTG). lac repressor encoded by lacI
   9546..9576    -  promoter       lac promoter: promoter for the E. coli lac operon
   9591..9612    -  protein_bind   CAP binding site: CAP binding activates transcription in the presence of cAMP. E. coli catabolite activator protein
   9625..9717    -  CDS            lacI (fragment): lac repressor; lacI; The lac repressor binds to the lac operator to inhibit transcription in E. coli. This inhibition can be relieved by adding lactose or isopropyl-β-D-thiogalactopyranoside (IPTG).
   9900..10488   -  rep_origin     ori: high-copy-number ColE1/pMB1/pBR322/pUC origin of replication
  10659..11519   -  CDS            AmpR: β-lactamase; bla; confers resistance to ampicillin, carbenicillin, and related antibiotics
  11520..11624   -  promoter       AmpR promoter: bla
>Addgene plasmid #32533 | pcDNA3-Ha-Brca1 S1423A | addgene full sequence | sequence record 498453 | Addgene NGS Result
GACGGATCGGGAGATCTCCCGATCCCCTATGGTGCACTCTCAGTACAATCTGCTCTGATGCCGCATAGTT
AAGCCAGTATCTGCTCCCTGCTTGTGTGTTGGAGGTCGCTGAGTAGTGCGCGAGCAAAATTTAAGCTACA
ACAAGGCAAGGCTTGACCGACAATTGCATGAAGAATCTGCTTAGGGTTAGGCGTTTTGCGCTGCTTCGCG
ATGTACGGGCCAGATATACGCGTTGACATTGATTATTGACTAGTTATTAATAGTAATCAATTACGGGGTC
ATTAGTTCATAGCCCATATATGGAGTTCCGCGTTACATAACTTACGGTAAATGGCCCGCCTGGCTGACCG
CCCAACGACCCCCGCCCATTGACGTCAATAATGACGTATGTTCCCATAGTAACGCCAATAGGGACTTTCC
ATTGACGTCAATGGGTGGAGTATTTACGGTAAACTGCCCACTTGGCAGTACATCAAGTGTATCATATGCC
AAGTACGCCCCCTATTGACGTCAATGACGGTAAATGGCCCGCCTGGCATTATGCCCAGTACATGACCTTA
TGGGACTTTCCTACTTGGCAGTACATCTACGTATTAGTCATCGCTATTACCATGGTGATGCGGTTTTGGC
AGTACATCAATGGGCGTGGATAGCGGTTTGACTCACGGGGATTTCCAAGTCTCCACCCCATTGACGTCAA
TGGGAGTTTGTTTTGGCACCAAAATCAACGGGACTTTCCAAAATGTCGTAACAACTCCGCCCCATTGACG
CAAATGGGCGGTAGGCGTGTACGGTGGGAGGTCTATATAAGCAGAGCTCTCTGGCTAACTAGAGAACCCA
CTGCTTACTGGCTTATCGAAATTAATACGACTCACTATAGGGAGACCCAAGCTAGAGTCGATCCTGAGAA
CTTCAGGGTGAGTTTGGGGACCCTTGATTGTTCTTTCTTTTTCGCTATTGTAAAATTCATGTTATATGGA
GGGGGCAAAGTTTTCAGGGTGTTGTTTAGAATGGGAAGATGTCCCTTGTATCACCATGGACCCTCATGAT
AATTTTGTTTCTTTCACTTTCTACTCTGTTGACAACCATTGTCTCCTCTTATTTTCTTTTCATTTTCTGT
AACTTTTTCGTTAAACTTTAGCTTGCATTTGTAACGAATTTTTAAATTCACTTTTGTTTATTTGTCAGAT
TGTAAGTACTTTCTCTAATCACTTTTTTTTCAAGGCAATCAGGGTATATTATATTGTACTTCAGCACAGT
TTTAGAGAACAATTGTTATAATTAAATGATAAGGTAGAATATTTCTGCATATAAATTCTGGCTGGCGTGG
AAATATTCTTATTGGTAGAAACAACTACATCCTGGTCATCATCCTGCCTTTCTCTTTATGGTTACAATGA
TATACACTGTTTGAGATGAGGATAAAATACTCTGAGTCCAAACCGGGCCCCTCTGCTAACCATGTTCATG
CCTTCTTCTTTTTCCTACAGCTCCTGGGCAACGTGCTGGTTTGTGCTGTCGACCCCAAGCTTACCATGGC
CTACCCCTACGACGTGCCCGACTACGCCTCCCTCGGATCCATGGATTTATCTGCTCTTCGCGTTGAAGAA
GTACAAAATGTCATTAATGCTATGCAGAAAATCTTAGAGTGTCCCATCTGTCTGGAGTTGATCAAGGAAC
CTGTCTCCACAAAGTGTGACCACATATTTTGCAAATTTTGCATGCTGAAACTTCTCAACCAGAAGAAAGG
GCCTTCACAGTGTCCTTTATGTAAGAATGATATAACCAAAAGGAGCCTACAAGAAAGTACGAGATTTAGT
CAACTTGTTGAAGAGCTATTGAAAATCATTTGTGCTTTTCAGCTTGACACAGGTTTGGAGTATGCAAACA
GCTATAATTTTGCAAAAAAGGAAAATAACTCTCCTGAACATCTAAAAGATGAAGTTTCTATCATCCAAAG
TATGGGCTACAGAAACCGTGCCAAAAGACTTCTACAGAGTGAACCCGAAAATCCTTCCTTGCAGGAAACC
AGTCTCAGTGTCCAACTCTCTAACCTTGGAACTGTGAGAACTCTGAGGACAAAGCAGCGGATACAACCTC
AAAAGACGTCTGTCTACATTGAATTGGGATCTGATTCTTCTGAAGATACCGTTAATAAGGCAACTTATTG
CAGTGTGGGAGATCAAGAATTGTTACAAATCACCCCTCAAGGAACCAGGGATGAAATCAGTTTGGATTCT
GCAAAAAAGGCTGCTTGTGAATTTTCTGAGACGGATGTAACAAATACTGAACATCATCAACCCAGTAATA
ATGATTTGAACACCACTGAGAAGCGTGCAGCTGAGAGGCATCCAGAAAAGTATCAGGGTAGTTCTGTTTC
AAACTTGCATGTGGAGCCATGTGGCACAAATACTCATGCCAGCTCATTACAGCATGAGAACAGCAGTTTA
TTACTCACTAAAGACAGAATGAATGTAGAAAAGGCTGAATTCTGTAATAAAAGCAAACAGCCTGGCTTAG
CAAGGAGCCAACATAACAGATGGGCTGGAAGTAAGGAAACATGTAATGATAGGCGGACTCCCAGCACAGA
AAAAAAGGTAGATCTGAATGCTGATCCCCTGTGTGAGAGAAAAGAATGGAATAAGCAGAAACTGCCATGC
TCAGAGAATCCTAGAGATACTGAAGATGTTCCTTGGATAACACTAAATAGCAGCATTCAGAAAGTTAATG
AGTGGTTTTCCAGAAGTGATGAACTGTTAGGTTCTGATGACTCACATGATGGGGAGTCTGAATCAAATGC
CAAAGTAGCTGATGTATTGGACGTTCTAAATGAGGTAGATGAATATTCTGGTTCTTCAGAGAAAATAGAC
TTACTGGCCAGTGATCCTCATGAGGCTTTAATATGTAAAAGTGAAAGAGTTCACTCCAAATCAGTAGAGA
GTAATATTGAAGACAAAATATTTGGGAAAACCTATCGGAAGAAGGCAAGCCTCCCCAACTTAAGCCATGT
AACTGAAAATCTAATTATAGGAGCATTTGTTACTGAGCCACAGATAATACAAGAGCGTCCCCTCACAAAT
AAATTAAAGCGTAAAAGGAGACCTACATCAGGCCTTCATCCTGAGGATTTTATCAAGAAAGCAGATTTGG
CAGTTCAAAAGACTCCTGAAATGATAAATCAGGGAACTAACCAAACGGAGCAGAATGGTCAAGTGATGAA
TATTACTAATAGTGGTCATGAGAATAAAACAAAAGGTGATTCTATTCAGAATGAGAAAAATCCTAACCCA
ATAGAATCACTCGAAAAAGAATCTGCTTTCAAAACGAAAGCTGAACCTATAAGCAGCAGTATAAGCAATA
TGGAACTCGAATTAAATATCCACAATTCAAAAGCACCTAAAAAGAATAGGCTGAGGAGGAAGTCTTCTAC
CAGGCATATTCATGCGCTTGAACTAGTAGTCAGTAGAAATCTAAGCCCACCTAATTGTACTGAATTGCAA
ATTGATAGTTGTTCTAGCAGTGAAGAGATAAAGAAAAAAAAGTACAACCAAATGCCAGTCAGGCACAGCA
GAAACCTACAACTCATGGAAGGTAAAGAACCTGCAACTGGAGCCAAGAAGAGTAACAAGCCAAATGAACA
GACAAGTAAAAGACATGACAGTGATACTTTCCCAGAGCTGAAGTTAACAAATGCACCTGGTTCTTTTACT
AAGTGTTCAAATACCAGTGAACTTAAAGAATTTGTCAATCCTAGCCTTCCAAGAGAAGAAAAAGAAGAGA
AACTAGAAACAGTTAAAGTGTCTAATAATGCTGAAGACCCCAAAGATCTCATGTTAAGTGGAGAAAGGGT
TTTGCAAACTGAAAGATCTGTAGAGAGTAGCAGTATTTCACTGGTACCTGGTACTGATTATGGCACTCAG
GAAAGTATCTCGTTACTGGAAGTTAGCACTCTAGGGAAGGCAAAAACAGAACCAAATAAATGTGTGAGTC
AGTGTGCAGCATTTGAAAACCCCAAGGGACTAATTCATGGTTGTTCCAAAGATAATAGAAATGACACAGA
AGGCTTTAAGTATCCATTGGGACATGAAGTTAACCACAGTCGGGAAACAAGCATAGAAATGGAAGAAAGT
GAACTTGATGCTCAGTATTTGCAGAATACATTCAAGGTTTCAAAGCGCCAGTCATTTGCTCTGTTTTCAA
ATCCAGGAAATGCAGAAGAGGAATGTGCAACATTCTCTGCCCACTCTGGGTCCTTAAAGAAACAAAGTCC
AAAAGTCACTTTTGAATGTGAACAAAAGGAAGAAAATCAAGGAAAGAATGAGTCTAATATCAAGCCTGTA
CAGACAGTTAATATCACTGCAGGCTTTCCTGTGGTTGGTCAGAAAGATAAGCCAGTTGATAATGCCAAAT
GTAGTATCAAAGGAGGCTCTAGGTTTTGTCTATCATCTCAGTTCAGAGGCAACGAAACTGGACTCATTAC
TCCAAATAAACATGGACTTTTACAAAACCCATATCGTATACCACCACTTTTTCCCATCAAGTCATTTGTT
AAAACTAAATGTAAGAAAAATCTGCTAGAGGAAAACTTTGAGGAACATTCAATGTCACCTGAAAGAGAAA
TGGGAAATGAGAACATTCCAAGTACAGTGAGCACAATTAGCCGTAATAACATTAGAGAAAATGTTTTTAA
AGGAGCCAGCTCAAGCAATATTAATGAAGTAGGTTCCAGTACTAATGAAGTGGGCTCCAGTATTAATGAA
ATAGGTTCCAGTGATGAAAACATTCAAGCAGAACTAGGTAGAAACAGAGGGCCAAAATTGAATGCTATGC
TTAGATTAGGGGTTTTGCAACCTGAGGTCTATAAACAAAGTCTTCCTGGAAGTAATTGTAAGCATCCTGA
AATAAAAAAGCAAGAATATGAAGAAGTAGTTCAGACTGTTAATACAGATTTCTCTCCATATCTGATTTCA
GATAACTTAGAACAGCCTATGGGAAGTAGTCATGCATCTCAGGTTTGTTCTGAGACACCTGATGACCTGT
TAGATGATGGTGAAATAAAGGAAGATACTAGTTTTGCTGAAAATGACATTAAGGAAAGTTCTGCTGTTTT
TAGCAAAAGCGTCCAGAGAGGAGAGCTTAGCAGGAGTCCTAGCCCTTTCACCCATACACATTTGGCTCAG
GGTTACCGAAGAGGGGCCAAGAAATTAGAGTCCTCAGAAGAGAACTTATCTAGTGAGGATGAAGAGCTTC
CCTGCTTCCAACACTTGTTATTTGGTAAAGTAAACAATATACCTTCTCAGTCTACTAGGCATAGCACCGT
TGCTACCGAGTGTCTGTCTAAGAACACAGAGGAGAATTTATTATCATTGAAGAATAGCTTAAATGACTGC
AGTAACCAGGTAATATTGGCAAAGGCATCTCAGGAACATCACCTTAGTGAGGAAACAAAATGTTCTGCTA
GCTTGTTTTCTTCACAGTGCAGTGAATTGGAAGACTTGACTGCAAATACAAACACCCAGGATCCTTTCTT
GATTGGTTCTTCCAAACAAATGAGGCATCAGTCTGAAAGCCAGGGAGTTGGTCTGAGTGACAAGGAATTG
GTTTCAGATGATGAAGAAAGAGGAACGGGCTTGGAAGAAAATAATCAAGAAGAGCAAAGCATGGATTCAA
ACTTAGGTGAAGCAGCATCTGGGTGTGAGAGTGAAACAAGCGTCTCTGAAGACTGCTCAGGGCTATCCTC
TCAGAGTGACATTTTAACCACTCAGCAGAGGGATACCATGCAACATAACCTGATAAAGCTCCAGCAGGAA
ATGGCTGAACTAGAAGCTGTGTTAGAACAGCATGGGGCCCAGCCTTCTAACAGCTACCCTTCCATCATAA
GTGACTCCTCTGCCCTTGAGGACCTGCGAAATCCAGAACAAAGCACATCAGAAAAAGCAGTATTAACTTC
ACAGAAAAGTAGTGAATACCCTATAAGCCAGAATCCAGAAGGCCTTTCTGCTGACAAGTTTGAGGTGTCT
GCAGATAGTTCTACCAGTAAAAATAAAGAACCAGGAGTGGAAAGGTCATCCCCTTCTAAATGCCCATCAT
TAGATGATAGGTGGTACATGCACAGTTGCTCTGGGAGTCTTCAGAATAGAAACTACCCATCTCAAGAGGA
GCTCATTAAGGTTGTTGATGTGGAGGAGCAACAGCTGGAAGAGTCTGGGCCACACGATTTGACGGAAACA
TCTTACTTGCCAAGGCAAGATCTAGAGGGAACCCCTTACCTGGAATCTGGAATCAGCCTCTTCTCTGATG
ACCCTGAATCTGATCCTTCTGAAGACAGAGCCCCAGAGTCAGCTCGTGTTGGCAACATACCATCTTCAAC
CTCTGCATTGAAAGTTCCCCAATTGAAAGTTGCAGAATCTGCCCAGGGTCCAGCTGCTGCTCATACTACT
GATACTGCTGGGTATAATGCAATGGAAGAAAGTGTGAGCAGGGAGAAGCCAGAATTGACAGCTTCAACAG
AAAGGGTCAACAAAAGAATGTCCATGGTGGTGTCTGGCCTGACCCCAGAAGAATTTATGCTCGTGTACAA
GTTTGCCAGAAAACACCACATCACTTTAACTAATCTAATTACTGAAGAGACTACTCATGTTGTTATGAAA
ACAGATGCTGAGTTTGTGTGTGAACGGACACTGAAATATTTTCTAGGAATTGCGGGAGGAAAATGGGTAG
TTAGCTATTTCTGGGTGACCCAGTCTATTAAAGAAAGAAAAATGCTGAATGAGCATGATTTTGAAGTCAG
AGGAGATGTGGTCAATGGAAGAAACCACCAAGGTCCAAAGCGAGCAAGAGAATCCCAGGACAGAAAGATC
TTCAGGGGGCTAGAAATCTGTTGCTATGGGCCCTTCACCAACATGCCCACAGATCAACTGGAATGGATGG
TACAGCTGTGTGGTGCTTCTGTGGTGAAGGAGCTTTCATCATTCACCCTTGGCACAGGTGTCCACCCAAT
TGTGGTTGTGCAGCCAGATGCCTGGACAGAGGACAATGGCTTCCATGCAATTGGGCAGATGTGTGAGGCA
CCTGTGGTGACCCGAGAGTGGGTGTTGGACAGTGTAGCACTCTACCAGTGCCAGGAGCTGGACACCTACC
TGATACCCCAGATCCCCCACAGCCACTACTGAGATATCGGCTCGAGCATGCATCTAGAGGGCCCTATTCT
ATAGTGTCACCTAAATGCTAGAGCTCGCTGATCAGCCTCGACTGTGCCTTCTAGTTGCCAGCCATCTGTT
GTTTGCCCCTCCCCCGTGCCTTCCTTGACCCTGGAAGGTGCCACTCCCACTGTCCTTTCCTAATAAAATG
AGGAAATTGCATCGCATTGTCTGAGTAGGTGTCATTCTATTCTGGGGGGTGGGGTGGGGCAGGACAGCAA
GGGGGAGGATTGGGAAGACAATAGCAGGCATGCTGGGGATGCGGTGGGCTCTATGGCTTCTGAGGCGGAA
AGAACCAGCTGGGGCTCTAGGGGGTATCCCC
[124 nt withheld, positions 7522-7645]
C
[91 nt withheld, positions 7647-7737]
A
[49 nt withheld, positions 7739-7787]
CCTTTGACGTTGGAGTCCACGTTCTTT
[37 nt withheld, positions 7815-7851]
ACCCTATCTCGGTCTATTCTTTTGATTTATAAGGGATTTTGCCGATTTCGGCCTATTGGTTAAAAAATGA
GCTGATTTAACAAAAATTTAACGCGAATTAATTCTGTGGAATGTGTGTCAGTTAGGGTGTGGAAAGTCCC
CAGGCTCCCCAGCAGGCAGAAGTATGCAAAGCATGCATCTCAATTAGTCAGCAACCAGGTGTGGAAAGTC
CCCAGGCTCCCCAGCAGGCAGAAGTATGCAAAGCATGCATCTCAATTAGTCAGCAACCATAGTCCCGCCC
CTAACTCCGCCCATCCCGCCCCTAACTCCGCCCAGTTCCGCCCATTCTCCGCCCCATGGCTGACTAATTT
TTTTTATTTATGCAGAGGCCGAGGCCGCCTCTGCCTCTGAGCTATTCCAGAAGTAGTGAGGAGGCTTTTT
TGGAGGCCTAGGCTTTTGCAAAAAGCTCCCGGGAGCTTGTATATCCATTTTCGGATCTGATCAAGAGACA
GGATGAGGATCGTTTCGCATGATTGAACAAGATGGATTGCACGCAGGTTCTCCGGCCGCTTGGGTGGAGA
GGCTATTCGGCTATGACTGGGCACAACAGACAATCGGCTGCTCTGATGCCGCCGTGTTCCGGCTGTCAGC
GCAGGGGCGCCCGGTTCTTTTTGTCAAGACCGACCTGTCCGGTGCCCTGAATGAACTGCAGGACGAGGCA
GCGCGGCTATCGTGGCTGGCCACGACGGGCGTTCCTTGCGCAGCTGTGCTCGACGTTGTCACTGAAGCGG
GAAGGGACTGGCTGCTATTGGGCGAAGTGCCGGGGCAGGATCTCCTGTCATCTCACCTTGCTCCTGCCGA
GAAAGTATCCATCATGGCTGATGCAATGCGGCGGCTGCATACGCTTGATCCGGCTACCTGCCCATTCGAC
CACCAAGCGAAACATCGCATCGAGCGAGCACGTACTCGGATGGAAGCCGGTCTTGTCGATCAGGATGATC
TGGACGAAGAGCATCAGGGGCTCGCGCCAGCCGAACTGTTCGCCAGGCTCAAGGCGCGCATGCCCGACGG
CGAGGATCTCGTCGTGACCCATGGCGATGCCTGCTTGCCGAATATCATGGTGGAAAATGGCCGCTTTTCT
GGATTCATCGACTGTGGCCGGCTGGGTGTGGCGGACCGCTATCAGGACATAGCGTTGGCTACCCGTGATA
TTGCTGAAGAGCTTGGCGGCGAATGGGCTGACCGCTTCCTCGTGCTTTACGGTATCGCCGCTCCCGATTC
GCAGCGCATCGCCTTCTATCGCCTTCTTGACGAGTTCTTCTGAGCGGGACTCTGGGGTTCGAAATGACCG
ACCAAGCGACGCCCAACCTGCCATCACGAGATTTCGATTCCACCGCCGCCTTCTATGAAAGGTTGGGCTT
CGGAATCGTTTTCCGGGACGCCGGCTGGATGATCCTCCAGCGCGGGGATCTCATGCTGGAGTTCTTCGCC
CACCCCAACTTGTTTATTGCAGCTTATAATGGTTACAAATAAAGCAATAGCATCACAAATTTCACAAATA
AAGCATTTTTTTCACTGCATTCTAGTTGTGGTTTGTCCAAACTCATCAATGTATCTTATCATGTCTGTAT
ACCGTCGACCTCTAGCTAGAGCTTGGCGTAATCATGGTCATAGCTGTTTCCTGTGTGAAATTGTTATCCG
CTCACAATTCCACACAACATACGAGCCGGAAGCATAAAGTGTAAAGCCTGGGGTGCCTAATGAGTGAGCT
AACTCACATTAATTGCGTTGCGCTCACTGCCCGCTTTCCAGTCGGGAAACCTGTCGTGCCAGCTGCATTA
ATGAATCGGCCAACGCGCGGGGAGAGGCGGTTTGCGTATTGGGCGCTCTTCCGCTTCCTCGCTCACTGAC
TCGCTGCGCTCGGTCGTTCGGCTGCGGCGAGCGGTATCAGCTCACTCAAAGGCGGTAATACGGTTATCCA
CAGAATCAGGGGATAACGCAGGAAAGAACATGTGAGCAAAAGGCCAGCAAAAGGCCAGGAACCGTAAAAA
GGCCGCGTTGCTGGCGTTTTTCCATAGGCTCCGCCCCCCTGACGAGCATCACAAAAATCGACGCTCAAGT
CAGAGGTGGCGAAACCCGACAGGACTATAAAGATACCAGGCGTTTCCCCCTGGAAGCTCCCTCGTGCGCT
CTCCTGTTCCGACCCTGCCGCTTACCGGATACCTGTCCGCCTTTCTCCCTTCGGGAAGCGTGGCGCTTTC
TCATAGCTCACGCTGTAGGTATCTCAGTTCGGTGTAGGTCGTTCGCTCCAAGCTGGGCTGTGTGCACGAA
CCCCCCGTTCAGCCCGACCGCTGCGCCTTATCCGGTAACTATCGTCTTGAGTCCAACCCGGTAAGACACG
ACTTATCGCCACTGGCAGCAGCCACTGGTAACAGGATTAGCAGAGCGAGGTATGTAGGCGGTGCTACAGA
GTTCTTGAAGTGGTGGCCTAACTACGGCTACACTAGAAGAACAGTATTTGGTATCTGCGCTCTGCTGAAG
CCAGTTACCTTCGGAAAAAGAGTTGGTAGCTCTTGATCCGGCAAACAAACCACCGCTGGTAGCGGTGGTT
TTTTTGTTTGCAAGCAGCAGATTACGCGCAGAAAAAAAGGATCTCAAGAAGATCCTTTGATCTTTTCTAC
GGGGTCTGACGCTCAGTGGAACGAAAACTCACGTTAAGGGATTTTGGTCATGAGATTATCAAAAAGGATC
TTCACCTAGATCCTTTTAAATTAAAAATGAAGTTTTAAATCAATCTAAAGTATATATGAGTAAACTTGGT
CTGACAGTTACCAATGCTTAATCAGTGAGGCACCTATCTCAGCGATCTGTCTATTTCGTTCATCCATAGT
TGCCTGACTCCCCGTCGTGTAGATAACTACGATACGGGAGGGCTTACCATCTGGCCCCAGTGCTGCAATG
ATACCGCGAGACCCACGCTCACCGGCTCCAGATTTATCAGCAATAAACCAGCCAGCCGGAAGGGCCGAGC
GCAGAAGTGGTCCTGCAACTTTATCCGCCTCCATCCAGTCTATTAATTGTTGCCGGGAAGCTAGAGTAAG
TAGTTCGCCAGTTAATAGTTTGCGCAACGTTGTTGCCATTGCTACAGGCATCGTGGTGTCACGCTCGTCG
TTTGGTATGGCTTCATTCAGCTCCGGTTCCCAACGATCAAGGCGAGTTACATGATCCCCCATGTTGTGCA
AAAAAGCGGTTAGCTCCTTCGGTCCTCCGATCGTTGTCAGAAGTAAGTTGGCCGCAGTGTTATCACTCAT
GGTTATGGCAGCACTGCATAATTCTCTTACTGTCATGCCATCCGTAAGATGCTTTTCTGTGACTGGTGAG
TACTCAACCAAGTCATTCTGAGAATAGTGTATGCGGCGACCGAGTTGCTCTTGCCCGGCGTCAATACGGG
ATAATACCGCGCCACATAGCAGAACTTTAAAAGTGCTCATCATTGGAAAACGTTCTTCGGGGCGAAAACT
CTCAAGGATCTTACCGCTGTTGAGATCCAGTTCGATGTAACCCACTCGTGCACCCAACTGATCTTCAGCA
TCTTTTACTTTCACCAGCGTTTCTGGGTGAGCAAAAACAGGAAGGCAAAATGCCGCAAAAAAGGGAATAA
GGGCGACACGGAAATGTTGAATACTCATACTCTTCCTTTTTCAATATTATTGAAGCATTTATCAGGGTTA
TTGTCTCATGAGCGGATACATATTTGAATGTATTTAGAAAAATAAACAAATAGGGGTTCCGCGCACATTT
CCCCGAAAAGTGCCACCTGACGTC
