>Addgene plasmid #32533 | pcDNA3-Ha-Brca1 S1423A | addgene partial sequence | sequence record 38753 | CMV-F 5'-CGCAAATGGGCGGTAGGCGTG-3'
GCTCTCTGGCTAACTAGAGAACCCACTGCTTACTGGCTTATCGAAATTAATACGACTCACTATAGGGAGA
CCCAAGCTAGAGTCGATCCTGAGAACTTCAGGGTGAGTTTGGGGACCCTTGATTGTTCTTTCTTTTTCGC
TATTGTAAAATTCATGTTATATGGAGGGGGCAAAGTTTTCAGGGTGTTGTTTAGAATGGGAAGATGTCCC
TTGTATCACCATGGACCCTCATGATAATTTTGTTTCTTTCACTTTCTACTCTGTTGACAACCATTGTCTC
CTCTTATTTTCTTTTCATTTTCTGTAACTTTTTCGTTAAACTTTAGCTTGCATTTGTAACGAATTTTTAA
ATTCACTTTTGTTTATTTGTCAGATTGTAAGTACTTTCTCTAATCACTTTTTTTTCAAGGCAATCAGGGT
ATATTATATTGTACTTCAGCACAGTTTTAGAGAACAATTGTTATAATTAAATGATAAGGTAGAATATTTC
TGCATATAAATTCTGGCTGGCGTGGAAATATTCTTATTGGTAGAAACAACTACATCCTGGTCATCATCCT
GCCTTTCTCTTTATGGTTACAATGATATACACTGTTTGAGATGAGGATAAAATACTCTGAGTCCAAACCG
GGCCCCTCTGCTAACCATGTTCATGCCTTCTTCTTTTTCCTACAGCTCCTGGGCAACGTGCTGGTTTGTG
CTGTCGACCCCAAGCTTACCATGGCCTACCCCTACGACGTGCCCGACTACGCCTCCCTCGGATCCATGGA
TTTATCTGCTCTTCGCGTTGAAGAAGTACAAAATGTCATTAATGCTATGCAGAAAATCTTAGAGTGTCCC
ATCT
