>Addgene plasmid #32533 | pcDNA3-Ha-Brca1 S1423A | addgene partial sequence | sequence record 38755 | hBRCA1-F 5'-GTCTGAAAGCCAGGGAGTTG-3'
GAGGAACGGGCTTGGAAGAAAATAATCAAGAAGAGCAAAGCATGGATTCAAACTTAGGTGAAGCAGCATC
TGGGTGTGAGAGTGAAACAAGCGTCTCTGAAGACTGCTCAGGGCTATCCTCTCAGAGTGACATTTTAACC
ACTCAGCAGAGGGATACCATGCAACATAACCTGATAAAGCTCCAGCAGGAAATGGCTGAACTAGAAGCTG
TGTTAGAACAGCATGGGGCCCAGCCTTCTAACAGCTACCCTTCCATCATAAGTGACTCCTCTGCCCTTGA
GGACCTGCGAAATCCAGAACAAAGCACATCAGAAAAAGCAGTATTAACTTCACAGAAAAGTAGTGAATAC
CCTATAAGCCAGAATCCAGAAGGCCTTTCTGCTGACAAGTTTGAGGTGTCTGCAGATAGTTCTACCAGTA
AAAATAAAGAACCAGGAGTGGAAAGGTCATCCCCTTCTAAATGCCCATCATTAGATGATAGGTGGTACAT
GCACAGTTGCTCTGGGAGTCTTCAGAATAGAAACTACCCATCTCAAGAGGAGCTCATTAAGGTTGTTGAT
GTGGAGGAGCAACAGCTGGAAGAGTCTGGGCCACACGATTTGACGGAAACATCTTACTTGCCAAGGCAAG
ATCTAGAGGGAACCCCTTACCTGGAATCTGGAATCAGCCTCTTCTCTGATGACCCTGAATCTGATCCTTC
TGAAGACAGAGCCCCAGAGTCAGCTCGTGTTGGCAACATACCATCTTCAACCTCTGCATTGAAAGTTCCC
CAATTGAAAGTTGCAGAATCTGCCCAGGGTCCAGCTGCTGCTCATACTACTGATACTG
